>Addgene plasmid #188493 | LbCas12a | addgene full sequence | sequence record 373490 | Addgene NGS Result
TGATGCGGTTTTGGCAGTACATCAATGGGCGTGGATAGCGGTTTGACTCACGGGGATTTCCAAGTCTCCA
CCCCATTGACGTCAATGGGAGTTTGTTTTGGCACCAAAATCAACGGGACTTTCCAAAATGTCGTAACAAC
TCCGCCCCATTGACGCAAATGGGCGGTAGGCGTGTACGGTGGGAGGTCTATATAAGCAGCGCGTTTTGCC
TGTACTGGGTCTCTCTGGTTAGACCAGATCTGAGCCTGGGAGCTCTCTGGCTAACTAGGGAACCCACTGC
TTAAGCCTCAATAAAGCTTGCCTTGAGTGCTTCAAGTAGTGTGTGCCCGTCTGTTGTGTGACTCTGGTAA
CTAGAGATCCCTCAGACCCTTTTAGTCAGTGTGGAAAATCTCTAGCAGTGGCGCCCGAACAGGGACTTGA
AAGCGAAAGGGAAACCAGAGGAGCTCTCTCGACGCAGGACTCGGCTTGCTGAAGCGCGCACGGCAAGAGG
CGAGGGGCGGCGACTGGTGAGTACGCCAAAAATTTTGACTAGCGGAGGCTAGAAGGAGAGAGATGGGTGC
GAGAGCGTCAGTATTAAGCGGGGGAGAATTAGATCGCGATGGGAAAAAATTCGGTTAAGGCCAGGGGGAA
AGAAAAAATATAAATTAAAACATATAGTATGGGCAAGCAGGGAGCTAGAACGATTCGCAGTTAATCCTGG
CCTGTTAGAAACATCAGAAGGCTGTAGACAAATACTGGGACAGCTACAACCATCCCTTCAGACAGGATCA
GAAGAACTTAGATCATTATATAATACAGTAGCAACCCTCTATTGTGTGCATCAAAGGATAGAGATAAAAG
ACACCAAGGAAGCTTTAGACAAGATAGAGGAAGAGCAAAACAAAAGTAAGACCACCGCACAGCAAGCGGC
CGCTGATCTTCAGACCTGGAGGAGGAGATATGAGGGACAATTGGAGAAGTGAATTATATAAATATAAAGT
AGTAAAAATTGAACCATTAGGAGTAGCACCCACCAAGGCAAAGAGAAGAGTGGTGCAGAGAGAAAAAAGA
GCAGTGGGAATAGGAGCTTTGTTCCTTGGGTTCTTGGGAGCAGCAGGAAGCACTATGGGCGCAGCGTCAA
TGACGCTGACGGTACAGGCCAGACAATTATTGTCTGGTATAGTGCAGCAGCAGAACAATTTGCTGAGGGC
TATTGAGGCGCAACAGCATCTGTTGCAACTCACAGTCTGGGGCATCAAGCAGCTCCAGGCAAGAATCCTG
GCTGTGGAAAGATACCTAAAGGATCAACAGCTCCTGGGGATTTGGGGTTGCTCTGGAAAACTCATTTGCA
CCACTGCTGTGCCTTGGAATGCTAGTTGGAGTAATAAATCTCTGGAACAGATTTGGAATCACACGACCTG
GATGGAGTGGGACAGAGAAATTAACAATTACACAAGCTTAATACACTCCTTAATTGAAGAATCGCAAAAC
CAGCAAGAAAAGAATGAACAAGAATTATTGGAATTAGATAAATGGGCAAGTTTGTGGAATTGGTTTAACA
TAACAAATTGGCTGTGGTATATAAAATTATTCATAATGATAGTAGGAGGCTTGGTAGGTTTAAGAATAGT
TTTTGCTGTACTTTCTATAGTGAATAGAGTTAGGCAGGGATATTCACCATTATCGTTTCAGACCCACCTC
CCAACCCCGAGGGGACCCGACAGGCCCGAAGGAATAGAAGAAGAAGGTGGAGAGAGAGACAGAGACAGAT
CCATTCGATTAGTGAACGGATCGGCACTGCGTGCGCCAATTCTGCAGACAAATGGCAGTATTCATCCACA
ATTTTAAAAGAAAAGGGGGGATTGGGGGGTACAGTGCAGGGGAAAGAATAGTAGACATAATAGCAACAGA
CATACAAACTAAAGAATTACAAAAACAAATTACAAAAATTCAAAATTTTCGGGTTTATTACAGGGACAGC
AGAGATCCAGTTTGGTTAATTAAGGTACCGATATCACTAGTGTTCCATTAACTGCGCTAAAAATAATTTT
TAAATCTTTTTTAGCTTCTTGCTCTTTTTTGTACGTCTCTGTTTTAGAGCTAGAAATAGCAAGTTAAAAT
AAGGCTAGTCCGTTATCAACTTGAAAAAGTGGCACCGAGTCGGTGCTTTTTTGAATTCGCTAGCTAGGTC
TTGAAAGGAGTGGGAATTGGCTCCGGTGCCCGTCAGTGGGCAGAGCGCACATCGCCCACAGTCCCCGAGA
AGTTGGGGGGAGGGGTCGGCAATTGATCCGGTGCCTAGAGAAGGTGGCGCGGGGTAAACTGGGAAAGTGA
TGTCGTGTACTGGCTCCGCCTTTTTCCCGAGGGTGGGGGAGAACCGTATATAAGTGCAGTAGTCGCCGTG
AACGTTCTTTTTCGCAACGGGTTTGCCGCCAGAACACAGGACCGGTTCTAGAGCGCTGCCACCATGAGCA
AGCTGGAGAAGTTTACAAACTGCTACTCCCTGTCTAAGACCCTGAGGTTCAAGGCCATCCCTGTGGGCAA
GACCCAGGAGAACATCGACAATAAGCGGCTGCTGGTGGAGGACGAGAAGAGAGCCGAGGATTATAAGGGC
GTGAAGAAGCTGCTGGATCGCTACTATCTGTCTTTTATCAACGACGTGCTGCACAGCATCAAGCTGAAGA
ATCTGAACAATTACATCAGCCTGTTCCGGAAGAAAACCAGAACCGAGAAGGAGAATAAGGAGCTGGAGAA
CCTGGAGATCAATCTGCGGAAGGAGATCGCCAAGGCCTTCAAGGGCAACGAGGGCTACAAGTCCCTGTTT
AAGAAGGATATCATCGAGACAATCCTGCCAGAGTTCCTGGACGATAAGGACGAGATCGCCCTGGTGAACA
GCTTCAATGGCTTTACCACAGCCTTCACCGGCTTCTTTGATAACAGAGAGAATATGTTTTCCGAGGAGGC
CAAGAGCACATCCATCGCCTTCAGGTGTATCAACGAGAATCTGACCCGCTACATCTCTAATATGGACATC
TTCGAGAAGGTGGACGCCATCTTTGATAAGCACGAGGTGCAGGAGATCAAGGAGAAGATCCTGAACAGCG
ACTATGATGTGGAGGATTTCTTTGAGGGCGAGTTCTTTAACTTTGTGCTGACACAGGAGGGCATCGACGT
GTATAACGCCATCATCGGCGGCTTCGTGACCGAGAGCGGCGAGAAGATCAAGGGCCTGAACGAGTACATC
AACCTGTATAATCAGAAAACCAAGCAGAAGCTGCCTAAGTTTAAGCCACTGTATAAGCAGGTGCTGAGCG
ATCGGGAGTCTCTGAGCTTCTACGGCGAGGGCTATACATCCGATGAGGAGGTGCTGGAGGTGTTTAGAAA
CACCCTGAACAAGAACAGCGAGATCTTCAGCTCCATCAAGAAGCTGGAGAAGCTGTTCAAGAATTTTGAC
GAGTACTCTAGCGCCGGCATCTTTGTGAAGAACGGCCCCGCCATCAGCACAATCTCCAAGGATATCTTCG
GCGAGTGGAACGTGATCCGGGACAAGTGGAATGCCGAGTATGACGATATCCACCTGAAGAAGAAGGCCGT
GGTGACCGAGAAGTACGAGGACGATCGGAGAAAGTCCTTCAAGAAGATCGGCTCCTTTTCTCTGGAGCAG
CTGCAGGAGTACGCCGACGCCGATCTGTCTGTGGTGGAGAAGCTGAAGGAGATCATCATCCAGAAGGTGG
ATGAGATCTACAAGGTGTATGGCTCCTCTGAGAAGCTGTTCGACGCCGATTTTGTGCTGGAGAAGAGCCT
GAAGAAGAACGACGCCGTGGTGGCCATCATGAAGGACCTGCTGGATTCTGTGAAGAGCTTCGAGAATTAC
ATCAAGGCCTTCTTTGGCGAGGGCAAGGAGACAAACAGGGACGAGTCCTTCTATGGCGATTTTGTGCTGG
CCTACGACATCCTGCTGAAGGTGGACCACATCTACGATGCCATCCGCAATTATGTGACCCAGAAGCCCTA
CTCTAAGGATAAGTTCAAGCTGTATTTTCAGAACCCTCAGTTCATGGGCGGCTGGGACAAGGATAAGGAG
ACAGACTATCGGGCCACCATCCTGAGATACGGCTCCAAGTACTATCTGGCCATCATGGATAAGAAGTACG
CCAAGTGCCTGCAGAAGATCGACAAGGACGATGTGAACGGCAATTACGAGAAGATCAACTATAAGCTGCT
GCCCGGCCCTAATAAGATGCTGCCAAAGGTGTTCTTTTCTAAGAAGTGGATGGCCTACTATAACCCCAGC
GAGGACATCCAGAAGATCTACAAGAATGGCACATTCAAGAAGGGCGATATGTTTAACCTGAATGACTGTC
ACAAGCTGATCGACTTCTTTAAGGATAGCATCTCCCGGTATCCAAAGTGGTCCAATGCCTACGATTTCAA
CTTTTCTGAGACAGAGAAGTATAAGGACATCGCCGGCTTTTACAGAGAGGTGGAGGAGCAGGGCTATAAG
GTGAGCTTCGAGTCTGCCAGCAAGAAGGAGGTGGATAAGCTGGTGGAGGAGGGCAAGCTGTATATGTTCC
AGATCTATAACAAGGACTTTTCCGATAAGTCTCACGGCACACCCAATCTGCACACCATGTACTTCAAGCT
GCTGTTTGACGAGAACAATCACGGACAGATCAGGCTGAGCGGAGGAGCAGAGCTGTTCATGAGGCGCGCC
TCCCTGAAGAAGGAGGAGCTGGTGGTGCACCCAGCCAACTCCCCTATCGCCAACAAGAATCCAGATAATC
CCAAGAAAACCACAACCCTGTCCTACGACGTGTATAAGGATAAGAGGTTTTCTGAGGACCAGTACGAGCT
GCACATCCCAATCGCCATCAATAAGTGCCCCAAGAACATCTTCAAGATCAATACAGAGGTGCGCGTGCTG
CTGAAGCACGACGATAACCCCTATGTGATCGGCATCGATAGGGGCGAGCGCAATCTGCTGTATATCGTGG
TGGTGGACGGCAAGGGCAACATCGTGGAGCAGTATTCCCTGAACGAGATCATCAACAACTTCAACGGCAT
CAGGATCAAGACAGATTACCACTCTCTGCTGGACAAGAAGGAGAAGGAGAGGTTCGAGGCCCGCCAGAAC
TGGACCTCCATCGAGAATATCAAGGAGCTGAAGGCCGGCTATATCTCTCAGGTGGTGCACAAGATCTGCG
AGCTGGTGGAGAAGTACGATGCCGTGATCGCCCTGGAGGACCTGAACTCTGGCTTTAAGAATAGCCGCGT
GAAGGTGGAGAAGCAGGTGTATCAGAAGTTCGAGAAGATGCTGATCGATAAGCTGAACTACATGGTGGAC
AAGAAGTCTAATCCTTGTGCAACAGGCGGCGCCCTGAAGGGCTATCAGATCACCAATAAGTTCGAGAGCT
TTAAGTCCATGTCTACCCAGAACGGCTTCATCTTTTACATCCCTGCCTGGCTGACATCCAAGATCGATCC
ATCTACCGGCTTTGTGAACCTGCTGAAAACCAAGTATACCAGCATCGCCGATTCCAAGAAGTTCATCAGC
TCCTTTGACAGGATCATGTACGTGCCCGAGGAGGATCTGTTCGAGTTTGCCCTGGACTATAAGAACTTCT
CTCGCACAGACGCCGATTACATCAAGAAGTGGAAGCTGTACTCCTACGGCAACCGGATCAGAATCTTCCG
GAATCCTAAGAAGAACAACGTGTTCGACTGGGAGGAGGTGTGCCTGACCAGCGCCTATAAGGAGCTGTTC
AACAAGTACGGCATCAATTATCAGCAGGGCGATATCAGAGCCCTGCTGTGCGAGCAGTCCGACAAGGCCT
TCTACTCTAGCTTTATGGCCCTGATGAGCCTGATGCTGCAGATGCGGAACAGCATCACAGGCCGCACCGA
CGTGGATTTTCTGATCAGCCCTGTGAAGAACTCCGACGGCATCTTCTACGATAGCCGGAACTATGAGGCC
CAGGAGAATGCCATCCTGCCAAAGAACGCCGACGCCAATGGCGCCTATAACATCGCCAGAAAGGTGCTGT
GGGCCATCGGCCAGTTCAAGAAGGCCGAGGACGAGAAGCTGGATAAGGTGAAGATCGCCATCTCTAACAA
GGAGTGGCTGGAGTACGCCCAGACCAGCGTGAAGCACAAGCGACCTGCCGCCACAAAGAAGGCTGGACAG
GCTAAGAAGAAGAAAGATTACAAAGACGATGACGATAAGGGATCCGGCGCAACAAACTTCTCTCTGCTGA
AACAAGCCGGAGATGTCGAAGAGAATCCTGGACCGACCGAGTACAAGCCCACGGTGCGCCTCGCCACCCG
CGACGACGTCCCCAGGGCCGTACGCACCCTCGCCGCCGCGTTCGCCGACTACCCCGCCACGCGCCACACC
GTCGATCCGGACCGCCACATCGAGCGGGTCACCGAGCTGCAAGAACTCTTCCTCACGCGCGTCGGGCTCG
ACATCGGCAAGGTGTGGGTCGCGGACGACGGCGCCGCGGTGGCGGTCTGGACCACGCCGGAGAGCGTCGA
AGCGGGGGCGGTGTTCGCCGAGATCGGCCCGCGCATGGCCGAGTTGAGCGGTTCCCGGCTGGCCGCGCAG
CAACAGATGGAAGGCCTCCTGGCGCCGCACCGGCCCAAGGAGCCCGCGTGGTTCCTGGCCACCGTCGGAG
TCTCGCCCGACCACCAGGGCAAGGGTCTGGGCAGCGCCGTCGTGCTCCCCGGAGTGGAGGCGGCCGAGCG
CGCCGGGGTGCCCGCCTTCCTGGAGACCTCCGCGCCCCGCAACCTCCCCTTCTACGAGCGGCTCGGCTTC
ACCGTCACCGCCGACGTCGAGGTGCCCGAAGGACCGCGCACCTGGTGCATGACCCGCAAGCCCGGTGCCT
GAACGCGTTAAGTCGACAATCAACCTCTGGATTACAAAATTTGTGAAAGATTGACTGGTATTCTTAACTA
TGTTGCTCCTTTTACGCTATGTGGATACGCTGCTTTAATGCCTTTGTATCATGCTATTGCTTCCCGTATG
GCTTTCATTTTCTCCTCCTTGTATAAATCCTGGTTGCTGTCTCTTTATGAGGAGTTGTGGCCCGTTGTCA
GGCAACGTGGCGTGGTGTGCACTGTGTTTGCTGACGCAACCCCCACTGGTTGGGGCATTGCCACCACCTG
TCAGCTCCTTTCCGGGACTTTCGCTTTCCCCCTCCCTATTGCCACGGCGGAACTCATCGCCGCCTGCCTT
GCCCGCTGCTGGACAGGGGCTCGGCTGTTGGGCACTGACAATTCCGTGGTGTTGTCGGGGAAATCATCGT
CCTTTCCTTGGCTGCTCGCCTGTGTTGCCACCTGGATTCTGCGCGGGACGTCCTTCTGCTACGTCCCTTC
GGCCCTCAATCCAGCGGACCTTCCTTCCCGCGGCCTGCTGCCGGCTCTGCGGCCTCTTCCGCGTCTTCGC
CTTCGCCCTCAGACGAGTCGGATCTCCCTTTGGGCCGCCTCCCCGCGTCGACTTTAAGACCAATGACTTA
CAAGGCAGCTGTAGATCTTAGCCACTTTTTAAAAGAAAAGGGGGGACTGGAAGGGCTAATTCACTCCCAA
CGAAGACAAGATCTGCTTTTTGCTTGTACTGGGTCTCTCTGGTTAGACCAGATCTGAGCCTGGGAGCTCT
CTGGCTAACTAGGGAACCCACTGCTTAAGCCTCAATAAAGCTTGCCTTGAGTGCTTCAAGTAGTGTGTGC
CCGTCTGTTGTGTGACTCTGGTAACTAGAGATCCCTCAGACCCTTTTAGTCAGTGTGGAAAATCTCTAGC
AGGGCCCGTTTAAACCCGCTGATCAGCCTCGACTGTGCCTTCTAGTTGCCAGCCATCTGTTGTTTGCCCC
TCCCCCGTGCCTTCCTTGACCCTGGAAGGTGCCACTCCCACTGTCCTTTCCTAATAAAATGAGGAAATTG
CATCGCATTGTCTGAGTAGGTGTCATTCTATTCTGGGGGGTGGGGTGGGGCAGGACAGCAAGGGGGAGGA
TTGGGAAGACAATAGCAGGCATGCTGGGGATGCGGTGGGCTCTATGGCTTCTGAGGCGGAAAGAACCAGC
TGGGGCTCTAGGGGGTATCCCC
[124 nt withheld, positions 8073-8196]
C
[91 nt withheld, positions 8198-8288]
A
[49 nt withheld, positions 8290-8338]
CCTTTGACGTTGGAGTCCACGTTCTTT
[37 nt withheld, positions 8366-8402]
ACCCTATCTCGGTCTATTCTTTTGATTTATAAGGGATTTTGCCGATTTCGGCCTATTGGTTAAAAAATGA
GCTGATTTAACAAAAATTTAACGCGAATTAATTCTGTGGAATGTGTGTCAGTTAGGGTGTGGAAAGTCCC
CAGGCTCCCCAGCAGGCAGAAGTATGCAAAGCATGCATCTCAATTAGTCAGCAACCAGGTGTGGAAAGTC
CCCAGGCTCCCCAGCAGGCAGAAGTATGCAAAGCATGCATCTCAATTAGTCAGCAACCATAGTCCCGCCC
CTAACTCCGCCCATCCCGCCCCTAACTCCGCCCAGTTCCGCCCATTCTCCGCCCCATGGCTGACTAATTT
TTTTTATTTATGCAGAGGCCGAGGCCGCCTCTGCCTCTGAGCTATTCCAGAAGTAGTGAGGAGGCTTTTT
TGGAGGCCTAGGCTTTTGCAAAAAGCTCCCGGGAGCTTGTATATCCATTTTCGGATCTGATCAGCACGTG
TTGACAATTAATCATCGGCATAGTATATCGGCATAGTATAATACGACAAGGTGAGGAACTAAACCATGGC
CAAGTTGACCAGTGCCGTTCCGGTGCTCACCGCGCGCGACGTCGCCGGAGCGGTCGAGTTCTGGACCGAC
CGGCTCGGGTTCTCCCGGGACTTCGTGGAGGACGACTTCGCCGGTGTGGTCCGGGACGACGTGACCCTGT
TCATCAGCGCGGTCCAGGACCAGGTGGTGCCGGACAACACCCTGGCCTGGGTGTGGGTGCGCGGCCTGGA
CGAGCTGTACGCCGAGTGGTCGGAGGTCGTGTCCACGAACTTCCGGGACGCCTCCGGGCCGGCCATGACC
GAGATCGGCGAGCAGCCGTGGGGGCGGGAGTTCGCCCTGCGCGACCCGGCCGGCAACTGCGTGCACTTCG
TGGCCGAGGAGCAGGACTGACACGTGCTACGAGATTTCGATTCCACCGCCGCCTTCTATGAAAGGTTGGG
CTTCGGAATCGTTTTCCGGGACGCCGGCTGGATGATCCTCCAGCGCGGGGATCTCATGCTGGAGTTCTTC
GCCCACCCCAACTTGTTTATTGCAGCTTATAATGGTTACAAATAAAGCAATAGCATCACAAATTTCACAA
ATAAAGCATTTTTTTCACTGCATTCTAGTTGTGGTTTGTCCAAACTCATCAATGTATCTTATCATGTCTG
TATACCGTCGACCTCTAGCTAGAGCTTGGCGTAATCATGGTCATAGCTGTTTCCTGTGTGAAATTGTTAT
CCGCTCACAATTCCACACAACATACGAGCCGGAAGCATAAAGTGTAAAGCCTGGGGTGCCTAATGAGTGA
GCTAACTCACATTAATTGCGTTGCGCTCACTGCCCGCTTTCCAGTCGGGAAACCTGTCGTGCCAGCTGCA
TTAATGAATCGGCCAACGCGCGGGGAGAGGCGGTTTGCGTATTGGGCGCTCTTCCGCTTCCTCGCTCACT
GACTCGCTGCGCTCGGTCGTTCGGCTGCGGCGAGCGGTATCAGCTCACTCAAAGGCGGTAATACGGTTAT
CCACAGAATCAGGGGATAACGCAGGAAAGAACATGTGAGCAAAAGGCCAGCAAAAGGCCAGGAACCGTAA
AAAGGCCGCGTTGCTGGCGTTTTTCCATAGGCTCCGCCCCCCTGACGAGCATCACAAAAATCGACGCTCA
AGTCAGAGGTGGCGAAACCCGACAGGACTATAAAGATACCAGGCGTTTCCCCCTGGAAGCTCCCTCGTGC
GCTCTCCTGTTCCGACCCTGCCGCTTACCGGATACCTGTCCGCCTTTCTCCCTTCGGGAAGCGTGGCGCT
TTCTCATAGCTCACGCTGTAGGTATCTCAGTTCGGTGTAGGTCGTTCGCTCCAAGCTGGGCTGTGTGCAC
GAACCCCCCGTTCAGCCCGACCGCTGCGCCTTATCCGGTAACTATCGTCTTGAGTCCAACCCGGTAAGAC
ACGACTTATCGCCACTGGCAGCAGCCACTGGTAACAGGATTAGCAGAGCGAGGTATGTAGGCGGTGCTAC
AGAGTTCTTGAAGTGGTGGCCTAACTACGGCTACACTAGAAGAACAGTATTTGGTATCTGCGCTCTGCTG
AAGCCAGTTACCTTCGGAAAAAGAGTTGGTAGCTCTTGATCCGGCAAACAAACCACCGCTGGTAGCGGTG
GTTTTTTTGTTTGCAAGCAGCAGATTACGCGCAGAAAAAAAGGATCTCAAGAAGATCCTTTGATCTTTTC
TACGGGGTCTGACGCTCAGTGGAACGAAAACTCACGTTAAGGGATTTTGGTCATGAGATTATCAAAAAGG
ATCTTCACCTAGATCCTTTTAAATTAAAAATGAAGTTTTAAATCAATCTAAAGTATATATGAGTAAACTT
GGTCTGACAGTTACCAATGCTTAATCAGTGAGGCACCTATCTCAGCGATCTGTCTATTTCGTTCATCCAT
AGTTGCCTGACTCCCCGTCGTGTAGATAACTACGATACGGGAGGGCTTACCATCTGGCCCCAGTGCTGCA
ATGATACCGCGAGACCCACGCTCACCGGCTCCAGATTTATCAGCAATAAACCAGCCAGCCGGAAGGGCCG
AGCGCAGAAGTGGTCCTGCAACTTTATCCGCCTCCATCCAGTCTATTAATTGTTGCCGGGAAGCTAGAGT
AAGTAGTTCGCCAGTTAATAGTTTGCGCAACGTTGTTGCCATTGCTACAGGCATCGTGGTGTCACGCTCG
TCGTTTGGTATGGCTTCATTCAGCTCCGGTTCCCAACGATCAAGGCGAGTTACATGATCCCCCATGTTGT
GCAAAAAAGCGGTTAGCTCCTTCGGTCCTCCGATCGTTGTCAGAAGTAAGTTGGCCGCAGTGTTATCACT
CATGGTTATGGCAGCACTGCATAATTCTCTTACTGTCATGCCATCCGTAAGATGCTTTTCTGTGACTGGT
GAGTACTCAACCAAGTCATTCTGAGAATAGTGTATGCGGCGACCGAGTTGCTCTTGCCCGGCGTCAATAC
GGGATAATACCGCGCCACATAGCAGAACTTTAAAAGTGCTCATCATTGGAAAACGTTCTTCGGGGCGAAA
ACTCTCAAGGATCTTACCGCTGTTGAGATCCAGTTCGATGTAACCCACTCGTGCACCCAACTGATCTTCA
GCATCTTTTACTTTCACCAGCGTTTCTGGGTGAGCAAAAACAGGAAGGCAAAATGCCGCAAAAAAGGGAA
TAAGGGCGACACGGAAATGTTGAATACTCATACTCTTCCTTTTTCAATATTATTGAAGCATTTATCAGGG
TTATTGTCTCATGAGCGGATACATATTTGAATGTATTTAGAAAAATAAACAAATAGGGGTTCCGCGCACA
TTTCCCCGAAAAGTGCCACCTGACGTCGACGGATCGGGAGATCTCCCGATCCCCTATGGTGCACTCTCAG
TACAATCTGCTCTGATGCCGCATAGTTAAGCCAGTATCTGCTCCCTGCTTGTGTGTTGGAGGTCGCTGAG
TAGTGCGCGAGCAAAATTTAAGCTACAACAAGGCAAGGCTTGACCGACAATTGCATGAAGAATCTGCTTA
GGGTTAGGCGTTTTGCGCTGCTTCGCGATGTACGGGCCAGATATACGCGTTGACATTGATTATTGACTAG
TTATTAATAGTAATCAATTACGGGGTCATTAGTTCATAGCCCATATATGGAGTTCCGCGTTACATAACTT
ACGGTAAATGGCCCGCCTGGCTGACCGCCCAACGACCCCCGCCCATTGACGTCAATAATGACGTATGTTC
CCATAGTAACGCCAATAGGGACTTTCCATTGACGTCAATGGGTGGAGTATTTACGGTAAACTGCCCACTT
GGCAGTACATCAAGTGTATCATATGCCAAGTACGCCCCCTATTGACGTCAATGACGGTAAATGGCCCGCC
TGGCATTATGCCCAGTACATGACCTTATGGGACTTTCCTACTTGGCAGTACATCTACGTATTAGTCATCG
CTATTACCATGG
Features (pLannotate 1.2.2; 32 found; start..end, strand, type, name):
    217..397     +  LTR            5' LTR (truncated): truncated 5' long terminal repeat (LTR) from HIV-1
    444..569     +  misc_feature   HIV-1 Ψ: packaging signal of human immunodeficiency virus type 1
    553..916     +  CDS            HIV-1 gag (fragment): gag protein from human immunodeficiency virus 1; gag
   1062..1295    +  misc_feature   RRE: The Rev response element (RRE) of HIV-1 allows for Rev-dependent mRNA export from the nucleus to the cytoplasm.
   1672..1772    +  CDS            Rev (fragment): human immunodeficiency virus 1 (HIV-1) Rev protein; rev; enhances nuclear export of unspliced and incompletely spliced viral mRNAs
   1822..1939    +  misc_feature   cPPT/CTS: central polypurine tract and central termination sequence of HIV-1
   2071..2146    +  misc_RNA       gRNA scaffold: guide RNA scaffold for the Streptococcus pyogenes CRISPR/Cas9 system
   2164..2182    +  CDS            small t antigen (fragment): SV40 (simian virus 40) small t antigen
   2208..2419    +  promoter       EF-1α core promoter: core promoter for human elongation factor EF-1α
   2444..6127    +  CDS            LbCpf1: CRISPR-associated protein from Lachnospiraceae bacterium ND2006 (Zetsche et al., 2015)
   6265..6862    +  CDS            PuroR (fragment): puromycin N-acetyltransferase; pac from Streptomyces; confers resistance to puromycin
   6878..7466    +  misc_feature   WPRE: woodchuck hepatitis virus posttranscriptional regulatory element
   7517..7536    +  misc_feature   cPPT/CTS (fragment): central polypurine tract and central termination sequence of HIV-1
   7538..7771    +  LTR            3' LTR (ΔU3): self-inactivating 3' long terminal repeat (LTR) from HIV-1
   7803..8027    +  polyA_signal   bGH poly(A) signal: bovine growth hormone polyadenylation signal
   8031..8052    +  promoter       SV40 promoter (fragment): SV40 enhancer and early promoter
   8073..8501    +  rep_origin     f1 ori (sequence partly withheld): f1 bacteriophage origin of replication; arrow indicates direction of (+) strand synthesis
   8515..8844    +  promoter       SV40 promoter: SV40 enhancer and early promoter
   8892..8939    +  promoter       EM7 promoter: synthetic bacterial promoter&nbsp
   8958..9332    +  CDS            BleoR: antibiotic-binding protein; Sh ble from Streptoalloteichus hindustanus; confers resistance to bleomycin, phleomycin, and Zeocin™
   9342..9467    +  CDS            ble (fragment): BLE_KLEPN - Experimental evidence at protein level: Swiss-Prot protein existence level 1. Binding protein with a strong affinity to the bleomycin family of antibiotics. Binds to CL990; an antimitotic-antibiotic compound. From Klebsiella pneumoniae.
   9462..9583    +  polyA_signal   SV40 poly(A) signal: SV40 polyadenylation signal
   9654..9676    -  protein_bind   lac operator (fragment): The lac repressor binds to the lac operator to inhibit transcription in E. coli. This inhibition can be relieved by adding lactose or isopropyl-β-D-thiogalactopyranoside (IPTG). lac repressor encoded by lacI
   9680..9710    -  promoter       lac promoter: promoter for the E. coli lac operon
   9725..9746    -  protein_bind   CAP binding site: CAP binding activates transcription in the presence of cAMP. E. coli catabolite activator protein
   9759..9851    -  CDS            lacI (fragment): lac repressor; lacI; The lac repressor binds to the lac operator to inhibit transcription in E. coli. This inhibition can be relieved by adding lactose or isopropyl-β-D-thiogalactopyranoside (IPTG).
  10034..10622   -  rep_origin     ori: high-copy-number ColE1/pMB1/pBR322/pUC origin of replication
  10793..11653   -  CDS            AmpR: β-lactamase; bla; confers resistance to ampicillin, carbenicillin, and related antibiotics
  11654..11758   -  promoter       AmpR promoter: bla
  11817..11869   -  misc_feature   bom (fragment): basis of mobility region from pBR322
  12024..12403   +  enhancer       CMV enhancer: human cytomegalovirus immediate early enhancer
  12404..199     +  promoter       CMV promoter (across the origin): human cytomegalovirus (CMV) immediate early promoter
