[The description below was written by a language model from this plasmid's Addgene catalogue record and pLannotate feature annotations shown in this document.]
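Description:
LbCas12a is a third-generation-style, self-inactivating lentiviral expression plasmid built on the LentiCRISPR v2 backbone to deliver FLAG-tagged Cas12a (Cpf1) from Lachnospiraceae bacterium into mammalian cells. It is maintained in E. coli through a high-copy ColE1/pUC-type origin with ampicillin resistance (AmpR), and recombination-deficient strains are recommended, as is usual for LTR-containing plasmids. The backbone also carries an f1 origin and an SV40/EM7-driven BleoR cassette located outside the LTRs, so that cassette is not packaged into virus.

The transfer region begins with a CMV enhancer/promoter fused to a truncated HIV-1 5' LTR, which drives Tat-independent production of the genomic RNA in packaging cells. This is followed by the Ψ packaging signal with a gag fragment, the RRE for Rev-dependent nuclear export, and the cPPT/CTS, which aids nuclear import of the provirus. Inside the provirus, an EF-1α core promoter drives the LbCpf1 open reading frame, with a puromycin N-acetyltransferase coding sequence downstream for selection of transduced cells. The element linking the two coding sequences and the FLAG tag itself are not annotated in the feature table. A WPRE enhances transcript expression, and the ΔU3 3' LTR renders the integrated provirus self-inactivating.

An S. pyogenes Cas9 gRNA scaffold inherited from the parent vector remains upstream of the EF-1α promoter, but no U6 promoter or Cas12a crRNA cassette is annotated. The plasmid therefore appears to supply the nuclease alone, with the guide RNA provided separately. The associated work compared the genome editing and transcriptional control capabilities of diverse CRISPR/Cas systems in human cells.
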