Addgene plasmid #188493: LbCas12a
Purpose: Expresses FLAG tagged LbCas12a
Depositing lab: Isaac Hilton. Depositing organization: Rice University. Publication: Quantification of Genome Editing and Transcriptional Control Capabilities Reveals Hierarchies among Diverse CRISPR/Cas Systems in Human Cells. Escobar M, Li J, Patel A, Liu S, Xu Q, Hilton IB. ACS Synth Biol. 2022 Oct 21;11(10):3239-3250. doi: 10.1021/acssynbio.2c00156. Epub 2022 Sep 26. PubMed 36162812.
Backbone
  Vector backbone: LentiCRISPR v2
  Vector type: Mammalian Expression, Lentiviral, CRISPR
  Selectable markers: Puromycin
Growth in bacteria
  Bacterial resistance: Ampicillin, 100 μg/mL
  Growth temperature: 37°C
  Growth strain: NEB Stable
  Copy number: High Copy
Gene/Insert
  Gene/Insert name: Cas12a
  Species: Lachnospiraceae bacterium
  Promoter: EF1a
  Cloning method: Gibson Cloning
Terms and licenses: Academic/Nonprofit Terms; Industry Terms: Not Available to Industry
Depositor comments: Stbl3 is also a suitable growth strain.
How to cite: LbCas12a was a gift from Isaac Hilton (Addgene plasmid # 188493 ; http://n2t.net/addgene:188493 ; RRID:Addgene_188493)
